Addgene plasmid #242913: pKO025
Purpose: aTc-inducible expression of Spy-dCas9-AsiA and Sth1-dCas9, and constitutive expression of MCP-SoxS
Depositing lab: Jesse Zalatan. Depositing organization: University of Washington. Publication: Systematic Mapping of Bacterial CRISPRa Systems for Synergistic Gene Activation Reveals Antagonistic Effects. Kiattisewee C, Karanjia AV, Cardiff RAL, Olander KE, Leejareon P, Alvi SS, Carothers JM, Zalatan JG. ACS Synth Biol. 2025 Jul 22. doi: 10.1021/acssynbio.5c00358. PubMed 40693287.
Backbone
  Vector backbone: pCK321
  Vector type: CRISPR, Synthetic Biology
Growth in bacteria
  Bacterial resistance: Chloramphenicol, 25 μg/mL
  Growth temperature: 37°C
  Growth strain: DH5alpha
  Copy number: Low Copy
Gene/Insert
  Gene/Insert name: Sth1-dCas9
  Species: Synthetic
  Promoter: Ptet
  Cloning method: Gibson Cloning
  Sequencing primers: 5′ tcgagtaaggatctccaggc; 3′ GACAGTCACGTCGCCAGTTC
Terms and licenses: Academic/Nonprofit Terms; Industry Terms: Not Available to Industry
Depositor comments: Please visit https://doi.org/10.1101/2025.05.14.654134 for bioRxiv preprint.
How to cite: pKO025 was a gift from Jesse Zalatan (Addgene plasmid # 242913 ; http://n2t.net/addgene:242913 ; RRID:Addgene_242913)
