[The description below was written by a language model from this plasmid's Addgene catalogue record and pLannotate feature annotations shown in this document.]
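Description:
pKO025 is an 11.5 kb bacterial CRISPR activation (CRISPRa) plasmid built on the pCK321 backbone for synthetic biology work in E. coli. It replicates from a p15A origin, which is compatible with ColE1-type plasmids and is catalogued here as low copy. Selection is by chloramphenicol through a cat gene with its native promoter, followed by a lambda t0 terminator. A short fragment annotated as RSF ori lies next to p15A and is probably only a partial similarity match, not a second functional origin.

The plasmid carries three effector cassettes plus a divergently transcribed TetR repressor. The first tetR/tetA (Ptet) promoter drives catalytically dead Streptococcus pyogenes Cas9 fused at its C-terminus to AsiA, the phage T4 protein that binds sigma 70. A second Ptet copy drives Sth1-dCas9, the listed insert, which is annotated by similarity to Streptococcus thermophilus Cas9. The feature table does not itself show the inactivating mutations. Both cassettes end in tandem rrnB T1 and T7Te terminators. TetR keeps both silent until anhydrotetracycline is added. The third cassette encodes the MS2 coat protein (MCP) fused to the E. coli transcriptional activator SoxS. The record describes its expression as constitutive, but the promoter is not clearly identified; only short lacIq promoter-like fragments are annotated upstream.

No guide RNA cassette is annotated, so guides, including MS2 hairpin-bearing scaffold RNAs that recruit MCP-SoxS, are presumably supplied from a compatible second plasmid. Having two orthogonal dCas9 proteins and two activation domains on one plasmid allows different activators to be directed to chosen promoter positions. This fits the associated study, which mapped synergistic and antagonistic effects among bacterial CRISPRa systems.
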