Features (pLannotate 1.2.2; 19 found; start..end, strand, type, name):
     10..633     -  CDS            TetR: tetracycline repressor TetR; tetR from transposon Tn10; TetR binds to the tetracycline operator tetO to inhibit transcription. This inhibition can be relieved by adding tetracycline or doxycycline.
    652..707     +  promoter       tetR/tetA promoters: tetR; overlapping promoters for bacterial tetR and tetA
    743..4848    +  CDS            dCas9 (fragment): catalytically dead mutant of the Cas9 endonuclease from the Streptococcus pyogenes Type II CRISPR/Cas system RNA-guided DNA-binding protein that lacks endonuclease activity due to the D10A mutation in the RuvC catalytic domain and the H840A mutation in the HNH catalytic domain
   4883..5152    +  CDS            asiA: ASIA_BPT4 - Experimental evidence at protein level: Swiss-Prot protein existence level 1. Transcriptional inhibitor. Inhibits sigma 70-directed transcription by weakening its interaction with the core of the host's RNA polymerase. This allows Gp55 to successfully compete for the core enzyme. Plays an important role during the prereplicative period of phage T4 development. From Enterobacteria phage T4 (Bacteriophage T4).
   5179..5250    +  terminator     rrnB T1 terminator: transcription terminator T1 from the E. coli rrnB gene
   5266..5293    +  terminator     T7Te terminator: phage T7 early transcription terminator
   5305..5339    +  promoter       lacIq promoter (fragment): lacI (mutant); In the lacIq allele, a single base change in the promoter boosts expression of the lacI gene about 10-fold.
   5361..5416    +  promoter       tetR/tetA promoters: tetR; overlapping promoters for bacterial tetR and tetA
   5452..8814    +  CDS            cas9-1: CAS9A_STRTD - Also known as csn1. Experimental evidence at protein level: Swiss-Prot protein existence level 1. CRISPR (clustered regularly interspaced short palindromic repeat) is an adaptive immune system that provides protection against mobile genetic elements (viruses, transposable elements and conjugative plasmids). CRISPR clusters contain spacers, sequences complementary to antecedent mobile elements, and target invading nucleic acids. CRISPR clusters are transcribed and processed into CRISPR RNA (crRNA). In type II CRISPR systems correct processing of pre-crRNA requires a trans- encoded
   8841..8912    +  terminator     rrnB T1 terminator: transcription terminator T1 from the E. coli rrnB gene
   8928..8955    +  terminator     T7Te terminator: phage T7 early transcription terminator
   8961..8981    +  promoter       lacIq promoter (fragment): lacI (mutant); In the lacIq allele, a single base change in the promoter boosts expression of the lacI gene about 10-fold.
   9059..9406    +  CDS            CAPSD_BPMS2 (fragment): Experimental evidence at protein level: Swiss-Prot protein existence level 1. Acts as a translational repressor of viral replicase synthesis late in infection. This latter function is the result of capsid protein interaction with an RNA hairpin which contains the replicase ribosome-binding site. From Escherichia phage MS2 (Bacteriophage MS2).
   9422..9742    +  CDS            soxS: SOXS_ECOLI - Experimental evidence at protein level: Swiss-Prot protein existence level 1. Transcriptional activator of the superoxide response regulon of E.coli that includes at least 10 genes such as sodA, nfo, zwf and micF. Binds the DNA sequence 5'-GCACN(7)CAA-3'. It also facilitates the subsequent binding of RNA polymerase to the micF and the nfo promoters. From Escherichia coli (strain K12).
   9802..9857    -  rep_origin     RSF ori (fragment): Plasmids containing the RSF 1030 origin of replication can be propagated in E. coli cells that contain additional plasmids with compatible origins.
   9945..10490   -  rep_origin     p15A ori: Plasmids containing the medium-copy-number p15A origin of replication can be propagated in E. coli cells that contain a second plasmid with the ColE1 origin.
  10604..10698   -  terminator     lambda t0 terminator: transcription terminator from phage lambda
  10722..11378   -  CDS            cat: CAT_ECOLX - Experimental evidence at protein level: Swiss-Prot protein existence level 1. This enzyme is an effector of chloramphenicol resistance in bacteria. From Escherichia coli. This protein is used as a marker in many commonly used cloning vectors, such as pACYC184.
  11379..11481   -  promoter       cat promoter: promoter of the E. coli cat gene encoding chloramphenicol acetyltransferase
>Addgene plasmid #242913 | pKO025 | addgene full sequence | sequence record 488014 | Addgene NGS Result
ATCGACGTCTTAAGACCCACTTTCACATTTAAGTTGTTTTTCTAATCCGCATATGATCAATTCAAGGCCG
AATAAGAAGGCTGGCTCTGCACCTTGGTGATCAAATAATTCGATAGCTTGTCGTAATAATGGCGGCATAC
TATCAGTAGTAGGTGTTTCCCTTTCTTCTTTAGCGACTTGATGCTCTTGATCTTCCAATACGCAACCTAA
AGTAAAATGCCCCACAGCGCTGAGTGCATATAATGCATTCTCTAGTGAAAAACCTTGTTGGCATAAAAAG
GCTAATTGATTTTCGAGAGTTTCATACTGTTTTTCTGTAGGCCGTGTACCTAAATGTACTTTTGCTCCAT
CGCGATGACTTAGTAAAGCACATCTAAAACTTTTAGCGTTATTACGTAAAAAATCTTGCCAGCTTTCCCC
TTCTAAAGGGCAAAAGTGAGTATGGTGCCTATCTAACATCTCAATGGCTAAGGCGTCGAGCAAAGCCCGC
TTATTTTTTACATGCCAATACAATGTAGGCTGCTCTACACCTAGCTTCTGGGCGAGTTTACGGGTTGTTA
AACCTTCGATTCCGACCTCATTAAGCAGCTCTAATGCGCTGTTAATCACTTTACTTTTATCTAATCTAGA
CATCATTAATTCCTAATTTTTGTTGACACTCTATCGTTGATAGAGTTATTTTACCACTCCCTATCAGTGA
TAGAGAAAAGAATTCAAAAGATCTAAAGAGGAGAAAGGATCTATGGATAAGAAATACTCAATAGGCTTAG
CTATCGGCACAAATAGCGTCGGATGGGCGGTGATCACTGATGAATATAAGGTTCCGTCTAAAAAGTTCAA
GGTTCTGGGAAATACAGACCGCCACAGTATCAAAAAAAATCTTATAGGGGCTCTTTTATTTGACAGTGGA
GAGACAGCGGAAGCGACTCGTCTCAAACGGACAGCTCGTAGAAGGTATACACGTCGGAAGAATCGTATTT
GTTATCTACAGGAGATTTTTTCAAATGAGATGGCGAAAGTAGATGATAGTTTCTTTCATCGACTTGAAGA
GTCTTTTTTGGTGGAAGAAGACAAGAAGCATGAACGTCATCCTATTTTTGGAAATATAGTAGATGAAGTT
GCTTATCATGAGAAATATCCAACTATCTATCATCTGCGAAAAAAATTGGTAGATTCTACTGATAAAGCGG
ATTTGCGCTTAATCTATTTGGCCTTAGCGCATATGATTAAGTTTCGTGGTCATTTTTTGATTGAGGGAGA
TTTAAATCCTGATAATAGTGATGTGGACAAACTATTTATCCAGTTGGTACAAACCTACAATCAATTATTT
GAAGAAAACCCTATTAACGCAAGTGGAGTAGATGCTAAAGCGATTCTTTCTGCACGATTGAGTAAATCAA
GACGATTAGAAAATCTCATTGCTCAGCTCCCCGGTGAGAAGAAAAATGGCTTATTTGGGAATCTCATTGC
TTTGTCATTGGGTTTGACCCCTAATTTTAAATCAAATTTTGATTTGGCAGAAGATGCTAAATTACAGCTT
TCAAAAGATACTTACGATGATGATTTAGATAATTTATTGGCGCAAATTGGAGATCAATATGCTGATTTGT
TTTTGGCAGCTAAGAATTTATCAGATGCTATTTTACTTTCAGATATCCTAAGAGTAAATACTGAAATAAC
TAAGGCTCCCCTATCAGCTTCAATGATTAAACGCTACGATGAACATCATCAAGACTTGACTCTTTTAAAA
GCTTTAGTTCGACAACAACTTCCAGAAAAGTATAAAGAAATCTTTTTTGATCAATCAAAAAACGGATATG
CAGGTTATATTGATGGGGGAGCTAGCCAAGAAGAATTTTATAAATTTATCAAACCAATTTTAGAAAAAAT
GGATGGTACTGAGGAATTATTGGTGAAACTAAATCGTGAAGATTTGCTGCGCAAGCAACGGACCTTTGAC
AACGGCTCTATTCCCCATCAAATTCACTTGGGTGAGCTGCATGCTATTTTGAGAAGACAAGAAGACTTTT
ATCCATTTTTAAAAGACAATCGTGAGAAGATTGAAAAAATCTTGACTTTTCGAATTCCTTATTATGTTGG
TCCATTGGCGCGTGGCAATAGTCGTTTTGCATGGATGACTCGGAAGTCTGAAGAAACAATTACCCCATGG
AATTTTGAAGAAGTTGTCGATAAAGGTGCTTCAGCTCAATCATTTATTGAACGCATGACAAACTTTGATA
AAAATCTTCCAAATGAAAAAGTACTACCAAAACATAGTTTGCTTTATGAGTATTTTACGGTTTATAACGA
ATTGACAAAGGTCAAATATGTTACTGAAGGAATGCGAAAACCAGCATTTCTTTCAGGTGAACAGAAGAAA
GCCATTGTTGATTTACTCTTCAAAACAAATCGAAAAGTAACCGTTAAGCAATTAAAAGAAGATTATTTCA
AAAAAATAGAATGTTTTGATAGTGTTGAAATTTCAGGAGTTGAAGATAGATTTAATGCTTCATTAGGTAC
CTACCATGATTTGCTAAAAATTATTAAAGATAAAGATTTTTTGGATAATGAAGAAAATGAAGATATCTTA
GAGGATATTGTTTTAACATTGACCTTATTTGAAGATAGGGAGATGATTGAGGAAAGACTTAAAACATATG
CTCACCTCTTTGATGATAAGGTGATGAAACAGCTTAAACGTCGCCGTTATACTGGTTGGGGACGTTTGTC
TCGAAAATTGATTAATGGTATTAGGGATAAGCAATCTGGCAAAACAATATTAGATTTTTTGAAATCAGAT
GGTTTTGCCAATCGCAATTTTATGCAGCTGATCCATGATGATAGTTTGACATTTAAAGAAGACATTCAAA
AAGCACAAGTGTCTGGACAAGGCGATAGTTTACATGAACATATTGCAAATTTAGCTGGTAGCCCTGCTAT
TAAAAAAGGTATTTTACAGACTGTAAAAGTTGTTGATGAATTGGTCAAAGTAATGGGGCGGCATAAGCCA
GAAAATATCGTTATTGAAATGGCACGTGAAAATCAGACAACTCAAAAGGGCCAGAAAAATTCGCGAGAGC
GTATGAAACGAATCGAAGAAGGTATCAAAGAATTAGGAAGTCAGATTCTTAAAGAGCATCCTGTTGAAAA
TACTCAATTGCAAAATGAAAAGCTCTATCTCTATTATCTCCAAAATGGAAGAGACATGTATGTGGACCAA
GAATTAGATATTAATCGTTTAAGTGATTATGATGTCGATGCCATTGTTCCACAAAGTTTCCTTAAAGACG
ATTCAATAGACAATAAGGTCTTAACGCGTTCTGATAAAAATCGTGGTAAATCGGATAACGTTCCAAGTGA
AGAAGTAGTCAAAAAGATGAAAAACTATTGGAGACAACTTCTAAACGCCAAGTTAATCACTCAACGTAAG
TTTGATAATTTAACGAAAGCTGAACGTGGAGGTTTGAGTGAACTTGATAAAGCTGGTTTTATCAAACGCC
AATTGGTTGAAACTCGCCAAATCACTAAGCATGTGGCACAAATTTTGGATAGTCGCATGAATACTAAATA
CGATGAAAATGATAAACTTATTCGAGAGGTTAAAGTGATTACCTTAAAATCTAAATTAGTTTCTGACTTC
CGAAAAGATTTCCAATTCTATAAAGTACGTGAGATTAACAATTACCATCATGCCCATGATGCGTATCTAA
ATGCCGTCGTTGGAACTGCTTTGATTAAGAAATATCCAAAACTTGAATCGGAGTTTGTCTATGGTGATTA
TAAAGTTTATGATGTTCGTAAAATGATTGCTAAGTCTGAGCAAGAAATAGGCAAAGCAACCGCAAAATAT
TTCTTTTACTCTAATATCATGAACTTCTTCAAAACAGAAATTACACTTGCAAATGGAGAGATTCGCAAAC
GCCCTCTAATCGAAACTAATGGGGAAACTGGAGAAATTGTCTGGGATAAAGGGCGAGATTTTGCCACAGT
GCGCAAAGTATTGTCCATGCCCCAAGTCAATATTGTCAAGAAAACAGAAGTACAGACAGGCGGATTCTCC
AAGGAGTCAATTTTACCAAAAAGAAATTCGGACAAGCTTATTGCTCGTAAAAAAGACTGGGATCCAAAAA
AATATGGTGGTTTTGATAGTCCAACGGTAGCTTATTCAGTCCTAGTGGTTGCTAAGGTGGAAAAAGGGAA
ATCGAAGAAGTTAAAATCCGTTAAAGAGTTACTAGGGATCACAATTATGGAAAGAAGTTCCTTTGAAAAA
AATCCGATTGACTTTTTAGAAGCTAAAGGATATAAGGAAGTTAAAAAAGACTTAATCATTAAACTACCTA
AATATAGTCTTTTTGAGTTAGAAAACGGTCGTAAACGGATGCTGGCTAGTGCCGGAGAATTACAAAAAGG
AAATGAGCTGGCTCTGCCAAGCAAATATGTGAATTTTTTATATTTAGCTAGTCATTATGAAAAGTTGAAG
GGTAGTCCAGAAGATAACGAACAAAAACAATTGTTTGTGGAGCAGCATAAGCATTATTTAGATGAGATTA
TTGAGCAAATCAGTGAATTTTCTAAGCGTGTTATTTTAGCAGATGCCAATTTAGATAAAGTTCTTAGTGC
ATATAACAAACATAGAGACAAACCAATACGTGAACAAGCAGAAAATATTATTCATTTATTTACGTTGACG
AATCTTGGAGCTCCCGCTGCTTTTAAATATTTTGATACAACAATTGATCGTAAACGATATACGTCTACAA
AAGAAGTTTTAGATGCCACTCTTATCCATCAATCCATCACTGGTCTTTATGAAACACGCATTGATTTGAG
TCAGCTAGGAGGTGACTGCGCGGGTGGCGGAGGAAGTGGGGGCGGTGGTAGCATGAATAAAAACATTGAT
ACAGTTCGTGAAATTATTACTGTTGCATCTATTTTGATTAAATTTTCCAGAGAAGATATTGTTGAGAATC
GTGCTAATTTTATTGCATTTCTAAATGAGATTGGAGTAACGCATGAAGGTAGAAAGTTAAATCGCAATTC
ATTCCGTAAAATTATTTCTAAATTAACTCAAGAAGATAAGAAAACCCTCATCGACGAATTCAACGAGGGT
TTTGAGGGTGTATATCGATATCTAGAGATGTATACGAACAAATAACTCGAGTAAGGATCTCCAGGCATCA
AATAAAACGAAAGGCTCAGTCGAAAGACTGGGCCTTTCGTTTTATCTGTTGTTTGTCGGTGAACGCTCTC
TACTAGAGTCACACTGGCTCACCTTCGGGTGGGCCTTTCTGCGTTTATACCTAGAGCGCCCGGAAGAGAG
TCAATTCAGGGTGGTGAATCTGCAGTAATTCCTAATTTTTGTTGACACTCTATCGTTGATAGAGTTATTT
TACCACTCCCTATCAGTGATAGAGAAAAGAATTCAAAAGATCTAAAGAGGAGAAAGGATCTATGAGTGAC
TTAGTTTTAGGACTTGCTATCGGTATAGGTTCTGTTGGTGTGGGTATCCTTAACAAAGTGACAGGAGAAA
TTATCCATAAAAACTCACGCATCTTCCCAGCAGCTCAAGCGGAAAATAACCTAGTACGTAGAACGAATCG
TCAAGGAAGACGCTTGGCACGACGTAAAAAACATCGTAGAGTTCGTTTAAATCGTCTATTTGAGGAAAGT
GGATTAATCACTGATTTTACGAAGATTTCAATTAATCTTAACCCATATCAATTACGAGTTAAGGGCTTGA
CCGATGAATTGTCTAATGAAGAACTGTTTATCGCTCTTAAAAATATGGTGAAACACCGTGGGATTAGTTA
CCTCGATGATGCTAGTGATGACGGAAATTCATCAGTAGGAGACTATGCACAAATTGTTAAGGAAAATAGT
AAACAATTAGAAACTAAGACACCGGGACAGATACAGTTGGAACGCTACCAAACATATGGTCAATTACGTG
GTGATTTTACTGTTGAGAAAGATGGCAAAAAACATCGCTTGATTAATGTCTTTCCAACATCAGCTTATCG
TTCAGAAGCCTTAAGGATACTGCAAACTCAACAAGAATTTAATCCACAGATTACAGATGAATTTATTAAT
CGTTATCTCGAAATTTTAACTGGAAAACGGAAATATTATCATGGACCCGGAAATGAAAAGTCACGGACTG
ATTATGGTCGTTACAGAACGAGTGGAGAAACTTTAGACAATATTTTTGGAATTCTAATTGGGAAATGTAC
ATTTTATCCAGACGAGTTTAGAGCAGCAAAAGCTTCCTACACGGCTCAAGAATTCAATTTGCTAAATGAT
TTGAACAATCTAACAGTTCCTACTGAAACCAAAAAGTTGAGCAAAGAACAGAAGAATCAAATCATTAATT
ATGTCAAAAATGAAAAGGCAATGGGGCCAGCGAAACTTTTTAAATATATCGCTAAGTTACTTTCTTGTGA
TGTTGCAGATATCAAGGGATACCGTATCGACAAATCAGGTAAGGCTGAGATTCATACTTTCGAAGCCTAT
CGAAAAATGAAAACGCTTGAAACCTTAGATATTGAGCAAATGGATAGAGAAACGCTTGATAAATTAGCCT
ATGTCTTAACATTAAACACTGAGAGGGAAGGTATTCAAGAAGCCTTAGAACATGAATTTGCTGATGGTAG
CTTTAGCCAGAAGCAAGTTGACGAATTGGTTCAATTCCGCAAAGCAAATAGTTCCATTTTTGGAAAAGGA
TGGCATAATTTTTCTGTCAAACTGATGATGGAGTTAATTCCAGAATTGTATGAGACGTCAGAAGAGCAAA
TGACTATCCTAACACGACTTGGAAAACAAAAAACGACTTCGTCTTCAAATAAAACAAAATATATAGATGA
AAAACTATTAACTGAAGAAATCTATAATCCTGTTGTTGCTAAGTCTGTTCGCCAGGCTATAAAAATCGTA
AATGCGGCGATTAAAGAATACGGAGACTTTGACAATATTGTCATCGAAATGGCTCGTGAAACAAATGAAG
ATGATGAAAAGAAAGCTATTCAAAAGATTCAAAAAGCCAACAAAGATGAAAAAGATGCAGCAATGCTTAA
GGCTGCTAACCAATATAATGGAAAGGCTGAATTACCACATAGTGTTTTCCACGGTCATAAGCAATTAGCG
ACTAAAATCCGCCTTTGGCATCAGCAAGGAGAACGTTGCCTTTATACTGGTAAGACAATCTCAATCCATG
ATTTGATAAATAATTCTAATCAGTTTGAAGTAGATGCTATTTTACCTCTTTCTATCACATTCGATGATAG
CCTTGCAAATAAGGTTTTGGTTTATGCAACTGCTAACCAAGAAAAAGGACAACGAACACCTTATCAGGCT
TTAGATAGTATGGATGATGCGTGGTCTTTCCGTGAATTAAAAGCTTTTGTACGTGAGTCAAAAACACTTT
CGAACAAGAAAAAAGAATACCTCCTTACAGAAGAAGATATTTCAAAGTTTGATGTTCGAAAGAAATTTAT
TGAACGAAATCTTGTAGATACAAGATACGCTTCAAGAGTTGTCCTCAATGCCCTTCAAGAACACTTTAGA
GCTCACAAGATTGATACAAAAGTTTCCGTGGTTCGTGGCCAATTTACATCTCAATTGAGACGCCATTGGG
GAATTGAGAAGACTCGTGATACTTATCATCACCATGCTGTCGATGCATTGATTATTGCCGCCTCAAGTCA
GTTGAATTTGTGGAAAAAACAAAAGAATACCCTTGTAAGTTATTCAGAAGACCAACTCCTTGATATTGAA
ACAGGTGAACTTATTAGTGATGATGAGTACAAGGAATCTGTGTTCAAAGCCCCTTATCAACATTTTGTTG
ATACATTGAAGAGTAAAGAATTTGAAGACAGTATCTTATTCTCTTATCAAGTGGATTCTAAGTTTAATCG
TAAAATATCAGATGCCACTATTTATGCGACAAGACAGGCTAAAGTAGGAAAAGATAAGGCGGATGAAACT
TATGTCTTAGGGAAAATCAAAGATATCTATACTCAGGATGGTTATGATGCCTTTATGAAGATTTATAAGA
AGGATAAGTCAAAATTCCTCATGTATCGTCACGACCCACAAACCTTTGAGAAAGTTATCGAGCCAATTTT
AGAGAACTATCCTAATAAGCAAATAAATGAAAAAGGGAAAGAGGTACCATGTAATCCTTTCCTAAAATAT
AAAGAAGAACATGGCTATATTCGTAAATATAGTAAAAAAGGCAATGGTCCTGAAATCAAGAGTCTTAAAT
ACTATGATAGTAAGCTAGGCAATCATATTGATATTACTCCGAAGGATAGTAACAATAAAGTTGTCTTACA
GTCAGTTTCTCCATGGAGAGCGGATGTCTATTTCAATAAGACTACTGGAAAATACGAAATCCTCGGATTG
AAATATGCTGATTTACAATTTGAAAAAGGGACAGGAACATATAAGATTTCCCAGGAAAAATACAATGACA
TTAAGAAAAAAGAGGGTGTAGATTCTGATTCAGAATTCAAGTTTACACTTTATAAAAATGATTTGTTACT
CGTTAAAGATACAGAAACAAAAGAACAACAGCTTTTCCGTTTTCTTTCTCGAACTATGCCTAAACAAAAG
CATTATGTTGAATTAAAACCTTATGATAAACAGAAATTTGAAGGAGGTGAGGCGTTAATTAAAGTGTTGG
GTAACGTTGCTAATAGTGGTCAATGCAAAAAAGGGCTAGGAAAATCAAATATTTCTATTTATAAGGTAAG
AACAGATGTCCTAGGAAATCAGCATATCATCAAAAATGAGGGTGATAAGCCTAAGCTAGATTTTTAACTC
GAGTAAGGATCTCCAGGCATCAAATAAAACGAAAGGCTCAGTCGAAAGACTGGGCCTTTCGTTTTATCTG
TTGTTTGTCGGTGAACGCTCTCTACTAGAGTCACACTGGCTCACCTTCGGGTGGGCCTTTCTGCGTTTAT
AGTCAATTCAGGGTGGTGAATCTGCAGTTTACGGCTAGCTCAGCCCTAGGTATTATGCTAGCGAATTCAT
TAAAGAGGAGAAAGGTACCATGGGGCCCGCTTCTAACTTTACTCAGTTCGTTCTCGTCGACAATGGCGGA
ACTGGCGACGTGACTGTCGCCCCAAGCAACTTCGCTAACGGGATCGCTGAATGGATCAGCTCTAACTCGC
GTTCACAGGCTTACAAAGTAACCTGTAGCGTTCGTCAGAGCTCTGCGCAGAATCGCAAATACACCATCAA
AGTCGAGGTGCCTAAAGGCGCCTGGCGTTCGTACTTAAATATGGAACTAACCATTCCAATTTTCGCCACG
AATTCCGACTGCGAGCTTATTGTTAAGGCAATGCAAGGTCTCCTAAAAGATGGAAACCCGATTCCCTCAG
CAATCGCAGCAAACTCCGGCATCTACGGTGGCGGAGGTAGCATGTCCCATCAGAAAATTATTCAGGATCT
TATCGCATGGATTGACGAGCATATTGACCAGCCGCTTAACATTGATGTAGTCGCAAAAAAATCAGGCTAT
TCAAAGTGGTACTTGCAACGAATGTTCCGCACGGTGACGCATCAGACGCTTGGCGATTACATTCGCCAAC
GCCGCCTGTTACTGGCCGCCGTTGAGTTGCGCACCACCGAGCGTCCGATTTTTGATATCGCAATGGACCT
GGGTTATGTCTCGCAGCAGACCTTCTCCCGCGTTTTCGCGCGGCAGTTTGATCGCACTCCCGCGGATTAT
CGCCACCGCCTGTAAGCGGCCGCCACGCAAAAAACCCCGCTTCGGCGGGGTTTTTTCGCCCTAGGGATAT
ATTCCGCTTCCTCGCTCACTGACTCGCTACGCTCGGTCGTTCGACTGCGGCGAGCGGAAATGGCTTACGA
ACGGGGCGGAGATTTCCTGGAAGATGCCAGGAAGATACTTAACAGGGAAGTGAGAGGGCCGCGGCAAAGC
CGTTTTTCCATAGGCTCCGCCCCCCTGACAAGCATCACGAAATCTGACGCTCAAATCAGTGGTGGCGAAA
CCCGACAGGACTATAAAGATACCAGGCGTTTCCCCCTGGCGGCTCCCTCGTGCGCTCTCCTGTTCCTGCC
TTTCGGTTTACCGGTGTCATTCCGCTGTTATGGCCGCGTTTGTCTCATTCCACGCCTGACACTCAGTTCC
GGGTAGGCAGTTCGCTCCAAGCTGGACTGTATGCACGAACCCCCCGTTCAGTCCGACCGCTGCGCCTTAT
CCGGTAACTATCGTCTTGAGTCCAACCCGGAAAGACATGCAAAAGCACCACTGGCAGCAGCCACTGGTAA
TTGATTTAGAGGAGTTAGTCTTGAAGTCATGCGCCGGTTAAGGCTAAACTGAAAGGACAAGTTTTGGTGA
CTGCGCTCCTCCAAGCCAGTTACCTCGGTTCAAAGAGTTGGTAGCTCAGAGAACCTTCGAAAAACCGCCC
TGCAAGGCGGTTTTTTCGTTTTCAGAGCAAGAGATTACGCGCAGACCAAAACGATCTCAAGAAGATCATC
TTATTAATCAGATAAAATATTTCTAGATTTCAGTGCAATTTATCTCTTCAAATGTAGCACCTGAAGTCAG
CCCCATACGATATAAGTTGTTACTAGTGCTTGGATTCTCACCAATAAAAAACGCCCGGCGGCAACCGAGC
GTTCTGAACAAATCCAGATGGAGTTCTGAGGTCATTACTGGATCTATCAACAGGAGTCCAAGCGAGCTCG
ATATCAAATTACGCCCCGCCCTGCCACTCATCGCAGTACTGTTGTAATTCATTAAGCATTCTGCCGACAT
GGAAGCCATCACAAACGGCATGATGAACCTGAATCGCCAGCGGCATCAGCACCTTGTCGCCTTGCGTATA
ATATTTGCCCATGGTGAAAACGGGGGCGAAGAAGTTGTCCATATTGGCCACGTTTAAATCAAAACTGGTG
AAACTCACCCAGGGATTGGCTGAGACGAAAAACATATTCTCAATAAACCCTTTAGGGAAATAGGCCAGGT
TTTCACCGTAACACGCCACATCTTGCGAATATATGTGTAGAAACTGCCGGAAATCGTCGTGGTATTCACT
CCAGAGCGATGAAAACGTTTCAGTTTGCTCATGGAAAACGGTGTAACAAGGGTGAACACTATCCCATATC
ACCAGCTCACCGTCTTTCATTGCCATACGAAATTCCGGATGAGCATTCATCAGGCGGGCAAGAATGTGAA
TAAAGGCCGGATAAAACTTGTGCTTATTTTTCTTTACGGTCTTTAAAAAGGCCGTAATATCCAGCTGAAC
GGTCTGGTTATAGGTACATTGAGCAACTGACTGAAATGCCTCAAAATGTTCTTTACGATGCCATTGGGAT
ATATCAACGGTGGTATATCCAGTGATTTTTTTCTCCATTTTAGCTTCCTTAGCTCCTGAAAATCTCGATA
ACTCAAAAAATACGCCCGGTAGTGATCTTATTTCATTATGGTGAAAGTTGGAACCTCTTACGTGCCGATC
AACGTCTCATTTTCGCCAGAT
